Addgene plasmid #240499: pCI_JUNO_GFPnes
Purpose: Cell fusion assays
Depositing lab: Benjamin Podbilewicz. Depositing organization: Technion Research and Development Foundation. Publication: A novel function for the sperm adhesion protein IZUMO1 in cell-cell fusion. Brukman NG, Nakajima KP, Valansi C, Flyak K, Li X, Higashiyama T, Podbilewicz B. J Cell Biol. 2023 Feb 6;222(2):e202207147. doi: 10.1083/jcb.202207147. Epub 2022 Nov 17. PubMed 36394541.
Backbone
  Vector backbone: pCI
  Vector type: Mammalian Expression
Growth in bacteria
  Bacterial resistance: Ampicillin, 100 μg/mL
  Growth temperature: 37°C
  Growth strain: DH5alpha
  Copy number: High Copy
Gene/Insert
  Gene/Insert name: JUNO (alt name: Izumo1R)
  Species: M. musculus (mouse)
  Entrez Gene: Izumo1r (a.k.a. 0910001L11Rik, C86255, Folbp3, Folr4, Juno)
  Tag / fusion protein: V5 (C terminal on insert); GFPnes (C terminal on insert)
  Cloning method: Restriction Enzyme; 5′ cloning site Uknown (unknown if destroyed)
Terms and licenses: Academic/Nonprofit Terms; Industry Terms: Not Available to Industry
How to cite: pCI_JUNO_GFPnes was a gift from Benjamin Podbilewicz (Addgene plasmid # 240499 ; http://n2t.net/addgene:240499 ; RRID:Addgene_240499)
