[The description below was written by a language model from this plasmid's Addgene catalogue record and pLannotate feature annotations shown in this document.]
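Description:
pCI_JUNO_GFPnes is a mammalian expression plasmid for mouse JUNO (Izumo1r, also known as Folr4/Folbp3), the egg-surface receptor for the sperm adhesion protein IZUMO1. It was deposited for use in cell fusion assays. The catalogue lists the backbone as pCI. The annotated 7,088-nt sequence, however, shows a CMV immediate-early enhancer followed by a chicken β-actin/rabbit β-globin chimeric intron and a rabbit β-globin polyadenylation signal, an arrangement characteristic of CAG-type (pCAGGS-like) expression cassettes; no core promoter is annotated separately. The plasmid is propagated in E. coli through a high-copy ColE1/pUC origin with ampicillin selection from the bla gene. An SV40 origin is also present, which permits episomal amplification in cells expressing large T antigen. No mammalian selection marker is annotated, so the plasmid appears suited to transient transfection.

The payload is bicistronic. The Izumo1r coding sequence is followed by an EMCV IRES (IRES2) and then EGFP, so both proteins are translated from one transcript as separate polypeptides. The catalogue lists GFPnes as a C-terminal tag on the insert, but the feature table indicates IRES-driven co-expression rather than a direct fusion. The name suggests that the EGFP carries a nuclear export signal, which would confine fluorescence to the cytoplasm, but neither this signal nor the listed V5 tag is annotated as a feature. A cytoplasmic green marker identifies JUNO-expressing cells. In cell–cell fusion assays, such cells are typically mixed with partner cells carrying a different marker, so that content mixing or multinucleated cells can be scored.
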