Features (pLannotate 1.2.2; 17 found; start..end, strand, type, name):
      5..384     +  enhancer       CMV enhancer: human cytomegalovirus immediate early enhancer
    646..1662    +  intron         chimeric intron: chimera between introns from chicken β-actin and rabbit β-globin
   1825..2556    +  CDS            Izumo1r: JUNO_MOUSE - Also known as Folbp3 From Mus musculus (Mouse).
   2657..3243    +  misc_feature   IRES2: internal ribosome entry site (IRES) of the encephalomyocarditis virus (EMCV)
   3244..3957    +  CDS            EGFP: EGFP is a basic (constitutively fluorescent) green fluorescent protein published in 1996, derived from Aequorea victoria. It is reported to be a rapidly-maturing weak dimer with moderate acid sensitivity.
   4145..4200    +  polyA_signal   β-globin poly(A) signal: rabbit β-globin polyadenylation signal (Gil and Proudfoot, 1987)
   4615..4631    -  protein_bind   lac operator: The lac repressor binds to the lac operator to inhibit transcription in E. coli. This inhibition can be relieved by adding lactose or isopropyl-β-D-thiogalactopyranoside (IPTG). lac repressor encoded by lacI
   4639..4669    -  promoter       lac promoter: promoter for the E. coli lac operon
   4684..4705    -  protein_bind   CAP binding site: CAP binding activates transcription in the presence of cAMP. E. coli catabolite activator protein
   4718..4757    -  CDS            lacI (fragment): lac repressor; lacI; The lac repressor binds to the lac operator to inhibit transcription in E. coli. This inhibition can be relieved by adding lactose or isopropyl-β-D-thiogalactopyranoside (IPTG).
   4764..4786    +  promoter       SV40 promoter (fragment): SV40 enhancer and early promoter
   4810..4945    +  rep_origin     SV40 ori: SV40 origin of replication
   4965..5099    +  polyA_signal   SV40 poly(A) signal: SV40 polyadenylation signal
   5101..5155    -  CDS            lacI (fragment): lac repressor; lacI; The lac repressor binds to the lac operator to inhibit transcription in E. coli. This inhibition can be relieved by adding lactose or isopropyl-β-D-thiogalactopyranoside (IPTG).
   5338..5926    -  rep_origin     ori: high-copy-number ColE1/pMB1/pBR322/pUC origin of replication
   6097..6957    -  CDS            AmpR: β-lactamase; bla; confers resistance to ampicillin, carbenicillin, and related antibiotics
   6958..7062    -  promoter       AmpR promoter: bla
>Addgene plasmid #240499 | pCI_JUNO_GFPnes | addgene full sequence | sequence record 481120 | Addgene NGS Result
GGTCGACATTGATTATTGACTAGTTATTAATAGTAATCAATTACGGGGTCATTAGTTCATAGCCCATATA
TGGAGTTCCGCGTTACATAACTTACGGTAAATGGCCCGCCTGGCTGACCGCCCAACGACCCCCGCCCATT
GACGTCAATAATGACGTATGTTCCCATAGTAACGCCAATAGGGACTTTCCATTGACGTCAATGGGTGGAG
TATTTACGGTAAACTGCCCACTTGGCAGTACATCAAGTGTATCATATGCCAAGTACGCCCCCTATTGACG
TCAATGACGGTAAATGGCCCGCCTGGCATTATGCCCAGTACATGACCTTATGGGACTTTCCTACTTGGCA
GTACATCTACGTATTAGTCATCGCTATTACCATGGTCGAGGTGAGCCCCACGTTCTGCTTCACTCTCCCC
ATCTCCCCCCCCTCCCCACCCCCAATTTTGTATTTATTTTTTTTTTAATTATTTGGGGCGGGGGGGGGGG
GGGGGGGGGGGGGGGGCGCGCGCCAGGCGGGGCGGGGCGGGGCGAGGCGGAGAGGTGCGGCGGCAGCCAA
TCAGAGCGGCGCGCTCCGAAAGTTTCCTTTTATGGCGAGGCGGCGGCGGCGGCGGCCCTATAAAAAGCGA
AGCGCGCGGCGGGCGGGAGTCGCTGCGCGCTGCCTTCGCCCCGTGCCCCGCTCCGCCGCCGCCTCGCGCC
GCCCGCCCCGGCTCTGACTGACCGCGTTACTCCCACAGGTGAGCGGGCGGGACGGCCCTTCTCCTCCGGG
CTGTAATTAGCGCTTGGTTTAATGACGGCTTGTTTCTTTTCTGTGGCTGCGTGAAAGCCTTGAGGGGCTC
CGGGAGGGCCCTTTGTGCGGGGGGAGCGGCTCGGGGGGTGCGTGCGTGTGTGTGTGCGTGGGGAGCGCCG
CGTGCGGCTCCGCGCTGCCCGGCGGCTGTGAGCGCTGCGGGCGCGGCGCGGGGCTTTGTGCGCTCCGCAG
TGTGCGCGAGGGGAGCGCGGCCGGGGGCGGTGCCCCGCGGTGCGGGGGGGGCTGCGAGGGGAACAAAGGC
TGCGTGCGGGGTGTGTGCGTGGGGGGGTGAGCAGGGGGTGTGGGCGCGTCGGTCGGGCTGCAACCCCCCC
TGCACCCCCCTCCCCGAGTTGCTGAGCACGGCCCGGCTTCGGGTGCGGGGCTCCGTACGGGGCGTGGCGC
GGGGCTCGCCGTGCCGGGCGGGGGGTGGCGGCAGGTGGGGGTGCCGGGCGGGGCGGGGCCGCCTCGGGCC
GGGGAGGGCTCGGGGGAGGGGCGCGGCGGCCCCCGGAGCGCCGGCGGCTGTCGAGGCGCGGCGAGCCGCA
GCCATTGCCTTTTATGGTAATCGTGCGAGAGGGCGCAGGGACTTCCTTTGTCCCAAATCTGTGCGGAGCC
GAAATCTGGGAGGCGCCGCCGCACCCCCTCTAGCGGGCGCGGGGCGAAGCGGTGCGGCGCCGGCAGGAAG
GAAATGGGCGGGGAGGGCCTTCGTGCGTCGCCGCGCCGCCGTCCCCTTCTCCCTCTCCAGCCTCGGGGCT
GTCCGCGGGGGGACGGCTGCCTTCGGGGGGGACGGGGCAGGGCGGGGTTCGGCTTCTGGCGTGTGACCGG
CGGCTCTAGAGCCTCTGCTAACCATGTTCATGCCTTCTTCTTTTTCCTACAGCTCCTGGGCAACGTGCTG
GTTATTGTGCTGTCTCATCATTTTGGCAAAGAATTGCTCGAGAGTTCGAAGCCTTAAGTACGCGTAGGCG
CGCCTTAATTAACGTTTAAACGCTAGCCTCTTTGGCATCAGGAGGAGCAACAGGAGGGCCCTGCCTTGAA
GGTCATGGCACAGTGGTGGCAGATCCTCTTGGGGTTGTGGGCAGTCCTACCCACCTTGGCAGGGGACAAA
CTGCTCAGCGTCTGCATGAATTCCAAGCGCCACAAGCAAGAACCTGGCCCAGAAGACGAACTCTACCAGG
AGTGCAGGCCTTGGGAGGACAATGCCTGCTGCACACGTTCCACAAGTTGGGAAGCCCACCTTGAGGAGCC
CTTGCTCTTTAACTTCAGCATGATGCACTGTGGACTGCTGACCCCGGCCTGTCGCAAGCACTTCATCCAG
GCCATCTGCTTCCATGAGTGTTCCCCCAACCTGGGGCCTTGGATCCAGCCGGTGGTCCCAAACGGGCAGG
AAGAGCAGCGGGTTTGGGGCGTGCCGCTGTGCCAGGAGGATTGTGAGGACTGGTGGCGAGCCTGCCACTC
ATCTTTGACTTGTAAATCCAACTGGCTCCATGGCTGGGACTGGAGTGAGGAGAAGAAACACTGCCCCGCA
CATGAGCCCTGCCTCCCTTTTTCGTATCACTTCCCCACCCCGGATGACCTGTGTGAGAAGATCTGGAACA
ACACATTCAAGGCCAGTCCCGAGCGCAGGAACAGTGGGCGGTGTCTGCAGAAGTGGTTTGAGCCCACCCT
TAGCAACCCCAACGTGGAAGTGGCCCTCCACTTTGCCGGCTCTGCCTTAGCCCCACAGCTCTCTTACACC
CTCCCAGCCTTCTCTCTGTGCCTGTTGTTCCATCCCTGATCCCTGCTTCCCTCTCCAACCCACATTTCCT
GATCCTTCTGGGCCATGGCCATCTCCATCCTCAGGCTATTCATGTTGGGGGCACCCGGGGGATCCGCCCC
TCTCCCTCCCCCCCCCCTAACGTTACTGGCCGAAGCCGCTTGGAATAAGGCCGGTGTGCGTTTGTCTATA
TGTTATTTTCCACCATATTGCCGTCTTTTGGCAATGTGAGGGCCCGGAAACCTGGCCCTGTCTTCTTGAC
GAGCATTCCTAGGGGTCTTTCCCCTCTCGCCAAAGGAATGCAAGGTCTGTTGAATGTCGTGAAGGAAGCA
GTTCCTCTGGAAGCTTCTTGAAGACAAACAACGTCTGTAGCGACCCTTTGCAGGCAGCGGAACCCCCCAC
CTGGCGACAGGTGCCTCTGCGGCCAAAAGCCACGTGTATAAGATACACCTGCAAAGGCGGCACAACCCCA
GTGCCACGTTGTGAGTTGGATAGTTGTGGAAAGAGTCAAATGGCTCTCCTCAAGCGTATTCAACAAGGGG
CTGAAGGATGCCCAGAAGGTACCCCATTGTATGGGATCTGATCTGGGGCCTCGGTACACATGCTTTACAT
GTGTTTAGTCGAGGTTAAAAAAACGTCTAGGCCCCCCGAACCACGGGGACGTGGTTTTCCTTTGAAAAAC
ACGATGATAATATGGCCACAACCATGGTGAGCAAGGGCGAGGAGCTGTTCACCGGGGTGGTGCCCATCCT
GGTCGAGCTGGACGGCGACGTAAACGGCCACAAGTTCAGCGTGTCCGGCGAGGGCGAGGGCGATGCCACC
TACGGCAAGCTGACCCTGAAGTTCATCTGCACCACCGGCAAGCTGCCCGTGCCCTGGCCCACCCTCGTGA
CCACCCTGACCTACGGCGTGCAGTGCTTCAGCCGCTACCCCGACCACATGAAGCAGCACGACTTCTTCAA
GTCCGCCATGCCCGAAGGCTACGTCCAGGAGCGCACCATCTTCTTCAAGGACGACGGCAACTACAAGACC
CGCGCCGAGGTGAAGTTCGAGGGCGACACCCTGGTGAACCGCATCGAGCTGAAGGGCATCGACTTCAAGG
AGGACGGCAACATCCTGGGGCACAAGCTGGAGTACAACTACAACAGCCACAACGTCTATATCATGGCCGA
CAAGCAGAAGAACGGCATCAAGGTGAACTTCAAGATCCGCCACAACATCGAGGACGGCAGCGTGCAGCTC
GCCGACCACTACCAGCAGAACACCCCCATCGGCGACGGCCCCGTGCTGCTGCCCGACAACCACTACCTGA
GCACCCAGTCCGCCCTGAGCAAAGACCCCAACGAGAAGCGCGATCACATGGTCCTGCTGGAGTTCGTGAC
CGCCGCCGGGATCACTCTCGGCATGGACGAGCTGTACATGAGCGGCGGCCTGCAGAAGAAGCTGGAGGAG
CTGGAGCTGGACTAATGTACAAGTAAAGCGGCCGGCCGCCAGCACAGTGGTCGATCGACCAATGCCCTGG
CTCACAAATACCACTGAGATCTTTTTCCCTCTGCCAAAAATTATGGGGACATCATGAAGCCCCTTGAGCA
TCTGACTTCTGGCTAATAAAGGAAATTTATTTTCATTGCAATAGTGTGTTGGAATTTTTTGTGTCTCTCA
CTCGGAAGGACATATGGGAGGGCAAATCATTTAAAACATCAGAATGAGTATTTGGTTTAGAGTTTGGCAA
CATATGCCCATATGCTGGCTGCCATGAACAAAGGTTGGCTATAAAGAGGTCATCAGTATATGAAACAGCC
CCCTGCTGTCCATTCCTTATTCCATAGAAAAGCCTTGACTTGAGGTTAGATTTTTTTTATATTTTGTTTT
GTGTTATTTTTTTCTTTAACATCCCTAAAATTTTCCTTACATGTTTTACTAGCCAGATTTTTCCTCCTCT
CCTGACTACTCCCAGTCATAGCTGTCCCTCTTCTCTTATGGAGATCCCTCGACCTGCACCGTCGACCAGC
TGGTCGACGGTGCACCGTCGACCAGCTTGGCGTAATCATGGTCATAGCTGTTTCCTGTGTGAAATTGTTA
TCCGCTCACAATTCCACACAACATACGAGCCGGAAGCATAAAGTGTAAAGCCTGGGGTGCCTAATGAGTG
AGCTAACTCACATTAATTGCGTTGCGCTCACTGCCCGCTTTCCAGTCGGGAAACCTGTCGTGCCAGCGGA
TCCGCATCTCAATTAGTCAGCAACCATAGTCCCGCCCCTAACTCCGCCCATCCCGCCCCTAACTCCGCCC
AGTTCCGCCCATTCTCCGCCCCATGGCTGACTAATTTTTTTTATTTATGCAGAGGCCGAGGCCGCCTCGG
CCTCTGAGCTATTCCAGAAGTAGTGAGGAGGCTTTTTTGGAGGCCTAGGCTTTTGCAAAAAGCTAACTTG
TTTATTGCAGCTTATAATGGTTACAAATAAAGCAATAGCATCACAAATTTCACAAATAAAGCATTTTTTT
CACTGCATTCTAGTTGTGGTTTGTCCAAACTCATCAATGTATCTTATCATGTCTGGATCCGCTGCATTAA
TGAATCGGCCAACGCGCGGGGAGAGGCGGTTTGCGTATTGGGCGCTCTTCCGCTTCCTCGCTCACTGACT
CGCTGCGCTCGGTCGTTCGGCTGCGGCGAGCGGTATCAGCTCACTCAAAGGCGGTAATACGGTTATCCAC
AGAATCAGGGGATAACGCAGGAAAGAACATGTGAGCAAAAGGCCAGCAAAAGGCCAGGAACCGTAAAAAG
GCCGCGTTGCTGGCGTTTTTCCATAGGCTCCGCCCCCCTGACGAGCATCACAAAAATCGACGCTCAAGTC
AGAGGTGGCGAAACCCGACAGGACTATAAAGATACCAGGCGTTTCCCCCTGGAAGCTCCCTCGTGCGCTC
TCCTGTTCCGACCCTGCCGCTTACCGGATACCTGTCCGCCTTTCTCCCTTCGGGAAGCGTGGCGCTTTCT
CATAGCTCACGCTGTAGGTATCTCAGTTCGGTGTAGGTCGTTCGCTCCAAGCTGGGCTGTGTGCACGAAC
CCCCCGTTCAGCCCGACCGCTGCGCCTTATCCGGTAACTATCGTCTTGAGTCCAACCCGGTAAGACACGA
CTTATCGCCACTGGCAGCAGCCACTGGTAACAGGATTAGCAGAGCGAGGTATGTAGGCGGTGCTACAGAG
TTCTTGAAGTGGTGGCCTAACTACGGCTACACTAGAAGAACAGTATTTGGTATCTGCGCTCTGCTGAAGC
CAGTTACCTTCGGAAAAAGAGTTGGTAGCTCTTGATCCGGCAAACAAACCACCGCTGGTAGCGGTGGTTT
TTTTGTTTGCAAGCAGCAGATTACGCGCAGAAAAAAAGGATCTCAAGAAGATCCTTTGATCTTTTCTACG
GGGTCTGACGCTCAGTGGAACGAAAACTCACGTTAAGGGATTTTGGTCATGAGATTATCAAAAAGGATCT
TCACCTAGATCCTTTTAAATTAAAAATGAAGTTTTAAATCAATCTAAAGTATATATGAGTAAACTTGGTC
TGACAGTTACCAATGCTTAATCAGTGAGGCACCTATCTCAGCGATCTGTCTATTTCGTTCATCCATAGTT
GCCTGACTCCCCGTCGTGTAGATAACTACGATACGGGAGGGCTTACCATCTGGCCCCAGTGCTGCAATGA
TACCGCGAGACCCACGCTCACCGGCTCCAGATTTATCAGCAATAAACCAGCCAGCCGGAAGGGCCGAGCG
CAGAAGTGGTCCTGCAACTTTATCCGCCTCCATCCAGTCTATTAATTGTTGCCGGGAAGCTAGAGTAAGT
AGTTCGCCAGTTAATAGTTTGCGCAACGTTGTTGCCATTGCTACAGGCATCGTGGTGTCACGCTCGTCGT
TTGGTATGGCTTCATTCAGCTCCGGTTCCCAACGATCAAGGCGAGTTACATGATCCCCCATGTTGTGCAA
AAAAGCGGTTAGCTCCTTCGGTCCTCCGATCGTTGTCAGAAGTAAGTTGGCCGCAGTGTTATCACTCATG
GTTATGGCAGCACTGCATAATTCTCTTACTGTCATGCCATCCGTAAGATGCTTTTCTGTGACTGGTGAGT
ACTCAACCAAGTCATTCTGAGAATAGTGTATGCGGCGACCGAGTTGCTCTTGCCCGGCGTCAATACGGGA
TAATACCGCGCCACATAGCAGAACTTTAAAAGTGCTCATCATTGGAAAACGTTCTTCGGGGCGAAAACTC
TCAAGGATCTTACCGCTGTTGAGATCCAGTTCGATGTAACCCACTCGTGCACCCAACTGATCTTCAGCAT
CTTTTACTTTCACCAGCGTTTCTGGGTGAGCAAAAACAGGAAGGCAAAATGCCGCAAAAAAGGGAATAAG
GGCGACACGGAAATGTTGAATACTCATACTCTTCCTTTTTCAATATTATTGAAGCATTTATCAGGGTTAT
TGTCTCATGAGCGGATACATATTTGAATGTATTTAGAAAAATAAACAAATAGGGGTTCCGCGCACATTTC
CCCGAAAAGTGCCACCTG
